Addgene plasmid #229921: AiP14272 - pAAV-AiE0603m_3xC2-minBG-SYFP2-WPRE3-BGHpA (Alias: CN4272)
Purpose: AiE0603m_3xC2 is an enhancer sequence, designed to drive AAV-mediated transgene expression in specific brain cell types
Depositing lab: Allen Institute for Brain Science & Jonathan Ting. Depositing organization: Allen Institute. Publication: A suite of enhancer AAVs and transgenic mouse lines for genetic access to cortical cell types. Ben-Simon Y, Hooper M, Narayan S, Daigle TL, Dwivedi D, Way SW, Oster A, Stafford DA, Mich JK, Taormina MJ, Martinez RA, Opitz-Araya X, Roth JR, Alexander JR, Allen S, Amster A, Arbuckle J, Ayala A, Baker PM, Bakken TE, Barcelli T, Barta S, Bendrick J, Bertagnolli D, Bielstein C, Bishwakarma P, Bowlus J, Boyer G, Brouner K, Casian B, Casper T, Chakka AB, Chakrabarty R, Chance RK, Chavan S, Clark M, Colbert K, Collman F, Daniel S, Departee M, DiValentin P, Donadio N, Dotson N, Egdorf T, Fliss T, Gabitto M, Garcia J, Gary A, Gasperini M, Gloe J, Goldy J, Gore BB, Graybuck L, Greisman N, Haeseleer F, Halterman C, Haradon Z, Hastings SD, Helback O, Ho W, Hockemeyer D, Huang C, Huff S, Hunker A, Johansen N, Jones D, Juneau Z, Kalmbach B, Kannan M, Khem S, Kussick E, Kutsal R, Larsen R, Lee C, Lee AY, Leibly M, Lenz GH, Li S, Liang E, Lusk N, Madigan Z, Malloy J, Malone J, McCue R, Melchor J, Mollenkopf T, Moosman S, Morin E, Newman D, Ng L, Ngo K, Omstead V, Otto S, Oyama A, Pena N, Pham T, Phillips E, Pom CA, Potekhina L, Ransford S, Ray PL, Rette D, Reynoldson C, Rimorin C, Rocha D, Ruiz A, Sanchez REA, Sawyer L, Sedeno-Cortes A, Sevigny JP, Shapovalova N, Shepard N, Shulga L, Sigler AR, Siverts L, Soliman S, Somasundaram S, Staats B, Stewart K, Szelenyi E, Tieu M, Trader C, Tran A, van Velthoven CTJ, Walker M, Wang Y, Weed N, Wirthlin M, Wood T, Wynalda B, Yao Z, Zhou T, Ariza J, Dee N, Reding M, Ronellenfitch K, Mufti S, Sunkin SM, Smith KA, Esposito L, Waters J, Thyagarajan B, Yao S, Lein ES, Zeng H, Levi BP, Ngai J, Ting JT, Tasic B. Cell. 2025 May 16:S0092-8674(25)00513-6. doi: 10.1016/j.cell.2025.05.002. PubMed 40403729.
Backbone
  Vector backbone: rAAV
  Vector type: AAV
Growth in bacteria
  Bacterial resistance: Ampicillin, 100 μg/mL
  Growth temperature: 30°C
  Growth strain: NEB Stable
  Copy number: High Copy
Gene/Insert
  Gene/Insert name: SYFP2
  Species: Synthetic
  Cloning method: Restriction Enzyme; 5′ cloning site Unknown (unknown if destroyed); 3′ cloning site Unknown (unknown if destroyed)
Terms and licenses: Academic/Nonprofit Terms; Industry Terms: Not Available to Industry
Depositor comments: Allen Institute plasmid alias: CN4272
How to cite: AiP14272 - pAAV-AiE0603m_3xC2-minBG-SYFP2-WPRE3-BGHpA (Alias: CN4272) was a gift from Allen Institute for Brain Science & Jonathan Ting (Addgene plasmid # 229921 ; http://n2t.net/addgene:229921 ; RRID:Addgene_229921)
