[The description below was written by a language model from this plasmid's Addgene catalogue record and pLannotate feature annotations shown in this document.]
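Description:
AiP14272 - pAAV-AiE0603m_3xC2-minBG-SYFP2-WPRE3-BGHpA (alias CN4272) is a recombinant AAV transfer plasmid of about 4.8 kb, built to package an enhancer-driven fluorescent reporter into adeno-associated virus for delivery to brain tissue. It is propagated in bacteria through a high-copy ColE1/pUC-type origin and selected with ampicillin via the β-lactamase gene and its native promoter. The backbone also carries an f1 phage origin and small remnants of pBR322 bom and rop sequences. The annotation shows one complete AAV2 inverted terminal repeat downstream of the cassette and only short ITR fragments at the upstream end. This may reflect the difficulty of sequencing and annotating these structured repeats, or a partial deletion; the record does not settle which. Use of a recombination-deficient host strain is consistent with the need to keep ITRs stable.

Between the ITRs, the payload is named in the plasmid title: AiE0603m_3xC2, an enhancer sequence whose name suggests three concatenated copies of a core element, placed ahead of a minimal beta-globin promoter (minBG). Neither the enhancer nor the minimal promoter was picked up in the automated feature table, but they presumably occupy the unannotated stretch upstream of the reporter. They drive SYFP2, a rapidly maturing monomeric yellow fluorescent protein derived from Aequorea victoria. Downstream, two adjacent WPRE fragments correspond to the shortened WPRE3 element, which enhances transcript stability and expression. A bovine growth hormone polyadenylation signal then terminates the transcript. Because the minimal promoter has little activity alone, fluorescence should report the enhancer's cell-type specificity. The stated purpose is AAV-mediated transgene expression in specific brain cell types, though the record does not name the target population.
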