Features (pLannotate 1.2.2; 14 found; start..end, strand, type, name):
     12..39      +  repeat_region  AAV2 ITR (fragment): inverted terminal repeat of adeno-associated virus serotype 2 inverted
     68..95      +  repeat_region  AAV2 ITR (fragment): inverted terminal repeat of adeno-associated virus serotype 2 inverted
    832..1548    +  CDS            SYFP2: SYFP2 is a basic (constitutively fluorescent) yellow fluorescent protein published in 2006, derived from Aequorea victoria. It is reported to be a very rapidly-maturing monomer with moderate acid sensitivity.
   1588..1745    +  misc_feature   WPRE (fragment): woodchuck hepatitis virus posttranscriptional regulatory element
   1751..1831    +  misc_feature   WPRE (fragment): woodchuck hepatitis virus posttranscriptional regulatory element
   1848..1959    +  polyA_signal   bGH poly(A) signal: bovine growth hormone polyadenylation signal
   2077..2217    +  repeat_region  AAV2 ITR: inverted terminal repeat of adeno-associated virus serotype 2 inverted
   2222..2273    -  misc_feature   bom (fragment): basis of mobility region from pBR322
   2292..2747    +  rep_origin     f1 ori (sequence partly withheld): f1 bacteriophage origin of replication; arrow indicates direction of (+) strand synthesis
   2748..2797    -  misc_feature   bom (fragment): basis of mobility region from pBR322
   2899..2934    -  CDS            rop (fragment): Rop protein, which maintains plasmids at low copy number; rop
   3029..3133    +  promoter       AmpR promoter: bla
   3134..3994    +  CDS            AmpR: β-lactamase; bla; confers resistance to ampicillin, carbenicillin, and related antibiotics
   4165..4753    +  rep_origin     ori: high-copy-number ColE1/pMB1/pBR322/pUC origin of replication
>Addgene plasmid #229921 | AiP14272 - pAAV-AiE0603m_3xC2-minBG-SYFP2-WPRE3-BGHpA (Alias: CN4272) | addgene full sequence | sequence record 460596 | Addgene NGS Result
CCTGCAGGCAGCTGCGCGCTCGCTCGCTCACTGAGGCCGCCCGGGCGTCGGGCGACCTTTGGTCGCCCGG
CCTCAGTGAGCGAGCGAGCGCGCAGAGAGGGAGTGGCCAACTCCATCACTAGGGGTTCCTGCGGCCGCAC
GCGTGACCAAGTGGGAAAGTCTCTAGGAACTGACTTCAGAGGTTTGGGGCTGTGCCAGTCCCGCGGCGCA
CTCTGCCACGGAGGAGACCTGGAGCTCCTGGGTTGGCCACCTTGCTCCCTGCCTCCTCCCACCTCCTCCC
CAGCAGGTTATCAGCATGAAAACAGGAAGGCTGGCAGTGCTATTAATAAAACATGAAGCAGAGACCAAGT
GGGAAAGTCTCTAGGAACTGACTTCAGAGGTTTGGGGCTGTGCCAGTCCCGCGGCGCACTCTGCCACGGA
GGAGACCTGGAGCTCCTGGGTTGGCCACCTTGCTCCCTGCCTCCTCCCACCTCCTCCCCAGCAGGTTATC
AGCATGAAAACAGGAAGGCTGGCAGTGCTATTAATAAAACATGAAGCAGAGACCAAGTGGGAAAGTCTCT
AGGAACTGACTTCAGAGGTTTGGGGCTGTGCCAGTCCCGCGGCGCACTCTGCCACGGAGGAGACCTGGAG
CTCCTGGGTTGGCCACCTTGCTCCCTGCCTCCTCCCACCTCCTCCCCAGCAGGTTATCAGCATGAAAACA
GGAAGGCTGGCAGTGCTATTAATAAAACATGAAGCAGAGGGCTGGGCATAAAAGTCAGGGCAGAGCCATC
TATTGCTTACATTTGCTTCTGGGATCCAGATCTTTCGAAGCTAGCGCTACCGGTCGCCACCATGGTGAGC
AAGGGCGAGGAGCTGTTCACCGGGGTGGTGCCCATCCTGGTCGAGCTGGACGGCGACGTAAACGGCCACA
AGTTCAGCGTGTCCGGCGAGGGCGAGGGCGATGCCACCTACGGCAAGCTGACCCTGAAGCTGATCTGCAC
CACCGGCAAGCTGCCCGTGCCCTGGCCCACCCTCGTGACCACCCTGGGCTACGGCGTGCAGTGCTTCGCC
CGCTACCCCGACCACATGAAGCAGCACGACTTCTTCAAGTCCGCCATGCCCGAAGGCTACGTCCAGGAGC
GCACCATCTTCTTCAAGGACGACGGCAACTACAAGACCCGCGCCGAGGTGAAGTTCGAGGGCGACACCCT
GGTGAACCGCATCGAGCTGAAGGGCATCGACTTCAAGGAGGACGGCAACATCCTGGGGCACAAGCTGGAG
TACAACTACAACAGCCACAACGTCTATATCACCGCCGACAAGCAGAAGAACGGCATCAAGGCCAACTTCA
AGATCCGCCACAACATCGAGGACGGCGGCGTGCAGCTCGCCGACCACTACCAGCAGAACACCCCCATCGG
CGACGGCCCCGTGCTGCTGCCCGACAACCACTACCTGAGCTACCAGTCCAAGCTGAGCAAAGACCCCAAC
GAGAAGCGCGATCACATGGTCCTGCTGGAGTTCGTGACCGCCGCCGGGATCACTCTCGGCATGGACGAGC
TGTACAAGTAAGTCGACGGCGCGCCGCGGCCGCGAATTCGATATCATAATCAACCTCTGGATTACAAAAT
TTGTGAAAGATTGACTGGTATTCTTAACTATGTTGCTCCTTTTACGCTATGTGGATACGCTGCTTTAATG
CCTTTGTATCATGCTATTGCTTCCCGTATGGCTTTCATTTTCTCCTCCTTGTATAAATCCTGGTTAGTTC
TTGCCACGGCGGAACTCATCGCCGCCTGCCTTGCCCGCTGCTGGACAGGGGCTCGGCTGTTGGGCACTGA
CAATTCCGTGGCTCGAGAGATCTTCGACTGTGCCTTCTAGTTGCCAGCCATCTGTTGTTTGCCCCTCCCC
CGTGCCTTCCTTGACCCTGGAAGGTGCCACTCCCACTGTCCTTTCCTAATAAAATGAGGAAATTGCATCG
CATTGTCTGAGTAGGTGTCATTCTATTCTGGGGGGTGGGGTGGGGCAGGACAGCAAGGGGGAGGATTGGG
AAGACAATAGCAGGCATGAGATCTCACGTGCGGACCGAGCGGCCGCAGGAACCCCTAGTGATGGAGTTGG
CCACTCCCTCTCTGCGCGCTCGCTCGCTCACTGAGGCCGGGCGACCAAAGGTCGCCCGACGCCCGGGCTT
TGCCCGGGCGGCCTCAGTGAGCGAGCGAGCGCGCAGCTGCCTGCAGGGGCGCCTGATGCGGTATTTTCTC
CTTACGCATCTGTGCGGTATTTCACACCGCATA
[95 nt withheld, positions 2274-2368]
T
[46 nt withheld, positions 2370-2415]
C
[141 nt withheld, positions 2417-2557]
CCTTTGACGTTGGAGTCCACGTTCTTT
[37 nt withheld, positions 2585-2621]
ACTCTATCTCGGGCTATTCTTTTGATTTATAAGGGATTTTGCCGATTTCGGTCTATTGGTTAAAAAATGA
GCTGATTTAACAAAAATTTAACGCGAATTTTAACAAAATATTAACGTTTACAATTTTATGGTGCACTCTC
AGTACAATCTGCTCTGATGCCGCATAGTTAAGCCAGCCCCGACACCCGCCAACACCCGCTGACGCGCCCT
GACGGGCTTGTCTGCTCCCGGCATCCGCTTACAGACAAGCTGTGACCGTCTCCGGGAGCTGCATGTGTCA
GAGGTTTTCACCGTCATCACCGAAACGCGCGAGACGAAAGGGCCTCGTGATACGCCTATTTTTATAGGTT
AATGTCATGATAATAATGGTTTCTTAGACGTCAGGTGGCACTTTTCGGGGAAATGTGCGCGGAACCCCTA
TTTGTTTATTTTTCTAAATACATTCAAATATGTATCCGCTCATGAGACAATAACCCTGATAAATGCTTCA
ATAATATTGAAAAAGGAAGAGTATGAGTATTCAACATTTCCGTGTCGCCCTTATTCCCTTTTTTGCGGCA
TTTTGCCTTCCTGTTTTTGCTCACCCAGAAACGCTGGTGAAAGTAAAAGATGCTGAAGATCAGTTGGGTG
CACGAGTGGGTTACATCGAACTGGATCTCAACAGCGGTAAGATCCTTGAGAGTTTTCGCCCCGAAGAACG
TTTTCCAATGATGAGCACTTTTAAAGTTCTGCTATGTGGCGCGGTATTATCCCGTATTGACGCCGGGCAA
GAGCAACTCGGTCGCCGCATACACTATTCTCAGAATGACTTGGTTGAGTACTCACCAGTCACAGAAAAGC
ATCTTACGGATGGCATGACAGTAAGAGAATTATGCAGTGCTGCCATAACCATGAGTGATAACACTGCGGC
CAACTTACTTCTGACAACGATCGGAGGACCGAAGGAGCTAACCGCTTTTTTGCACAACATGGGGGATCAT
GTAACTCGCCTTGATCGTTGGGAACCGGAGCTGAATGAAGCCATACCAAACGACGAGCGTGACACCACGA
TGCCTGTAGCAATGGCAACAACGTTGCGCAAACTATTAACTGGCGAACTACTTACTCTAGCTTCCCGGCA
ACAATTAATAGACTGGATGGAGGCGGATAAAGTTGCAGGACCACTTCTGCGCTCGGCCCTTCCGGCTGGC
TGGTTTATTGCTGATAAATCTGGAGCCGGTGAGCGTGGGTCTCGCGGTATCATTGCAGCACTGGGGCCAG
ATGGTAAGCCCTCCCGTATCGTAGTTATCTACACGACGGGGAGTCAGGCAACTATGGATGAACGAAATAG
ACAGATCGCTGAGATAGGTGCCTCACTGATTAAGCATTGGTAACTGTCAGACCAAGTTTACTCATATATA
CTTTAGATTGATTTAAAACTTCATTTTTAATTTAAAAGGATCTAGGTGAAGATCCTTTTTGATAATCTCA
TGACCAAAATCCCTTAACGTGAGTTTTCGTTCCACTGAGCGTCAGACCCCGTAGAAAAGATCAAAGGATC
TTCTTGAGATCCTTTTTTTCTGCGCGTAATCTGCTGCTTGCAAACAAAAAAACCACCGCTACCAGCGGTG
GTTTGTTTGCCGGATCAAGAGCTACCAACTCTTTTTCCGAAGGTAACTGGCTTCAGCAGAGCGCAGATAC
CAAATACTGTTCTTCTAGTGTAGCCGTAGTTAGGCCACCACTTCAAGAACTCTGTAGCACCGCCTACATA
CCTCGCTCTGCTAATCCTGTTACCAGTGGCTGCTGCCAGTGGCGATAAGTCGTGTCTTACCGGGTTGGAC
TCAAGACGATAGTTACCGGATAAGGCGCAGCGGTCGGGCTGAACGGGGGGTTCGTGCACACAGCCCAGCT
TGGAGCGAACGACCTACACCGAACTGAGATACCTACAGCGTGAGCTATGAGAAAGCGCCACGCTTCCCGA
AGGGAGAAAGGCGGACAGGTATCCGGTAAGCGGCAGGGTCGGAACAGGAGAGCGCACGAGGGAGCTTCCA
GGGGGAAACGCCTGGTATCTTTATAGTCCTGTCGGGTTTCGCCACCTCTGACTTGAGCGTCGATTTTTGT
GATGCTCGTCAGGGGGGCGGAGCCTATGGAAAAACGCCAGCAACGCGGCCTTTTTACGGTTCCTGGCCTT
TTGCTGGCCTTTTGCTCACATGT
